>Addgene plasmid #89830 | pLPCX2-HA-GATA3 N1(1-259) | addgene full sequence | sequence record 178040 | Addgene NGS Result
CGTTACATAACTTACGGTAAATGGCCCGCCTGGCTGACCGCCCAACGACCCCCGCCCATTGACGTCAATA
ATGACGTATGTTCCCATAGTAACGCCAATAGGGACTTTCCATTGACGTCAATGGGTGGAGTATTTACGGT
AAACTGCCCACTTGGCAGTACATCAAGTGTATCATATGCCAAGTACGCCCCCTATTGACGTCAATGACGG
TAAATGGCCCGCCTGGCATTATGCCCAGTACATGACCTTATGGGACTTTCCTACTTGGCAGTACATCTAC
GTATTAGTCATCGCTATTACCATGGTGATGCGGTTTTGGCAGTACATCAATGGGCGTGGATAGCGGTTTG
ACTCACGGGGATTTCCAAGTCTCCACCCCATTGACGTCAATGGGAGTTTGTTTTGGCACCAAAATCAACG
GGACTTTCCAAAATGTCGTAACAACTCCGCCCCATTGACGCAAATGGGCGGTAGGCGTGTACGGTGGGAG
GTCTATATAAGCAGAGCTGGTTTAGTGAACCGTCAGATCCGCTAGCGCTACCGGACTCAGATCTATGGAC
TACCCTTATGATGTGCCGGATTATGCCGAGGTGACTGCGGACCAGCCGCGCTGGGTGAGCCACCATCACC
CCGCGGTCCTCAACGGTCAGCACCCAGACACGCACCACCCGGGCCTCGGCCATTCGTACATGGAAGCTCA
GTATCCGCTGACGGAAGAGGTGGACGTACTTTTTAACATCGATGGTCAAGGCAACCACGTCCCGTCCTAC
TACGGAAACTCCGTCAGGGCTACGGTGCAGAGGTATCCTCCGACCCACCACGGGAGCCAGGTATGCCGCC
CGCCTCTGCTGCACGGATCTCTGCCCTGGCTGGATGGCGGCAAAGCCCTGAGCAGCCACCACACCGCCTC
GCCCTGGAACCTCAGCCCCTTCTCCAAGACGTCCATCCACCACGGCTCTCCGGGGCCTCTGTCCGTTTAC
CCTCCGGCTTCATCCTCTTCTCTGGCGGCCGGCCACTCCAGTCCTCATCTCTTCACCTTCCCGCCCACCC
CGCCGAAAGACGTCTCCCCAGACCCGTCGCTGTCCACCCCGGGATCCGCCGGGTCGGCCAGGCAAGATGA
GAAAGAGTGCCTCAAGTATCAGGTGCAGCTGCCAGATAGCATGAAGCTGGAGACGTCTCACTCTCGAGGC
AGCATGACCACCCTGGGTGGGGCCTCATCCTCAGCCCACCACCCCATTACCACCTATCCGCCCTATGTGC
CCGAGTACAGCTCTGGACTCTTCCCACCCAGCAGCCTGCTGGGAGGATCCCCTACCGGGTTCGGATGTAA
GTCGAGGCCCAAGGCACGATCCAGCACAGAATAGGAATTCGTTAGGCCATTAAGGCCTGTCGACAAGCGG
CCGCCTCGGCCAAACATCGATAAAATAAAAGATTTTATTTAGTCTCCAGAAAAAGGGGGGAATGAAAGAC
CCCACCTGTAGGTTTGGCAAGCTAGCTTAAGTAACGCCATTTTGCAAGGCATGGAAAAATACATAACTGA
GAATAGAGAAGTTCAGATCAAGGTCAGGAACAGATGGAACAGCTGAATATGGGCCAAACAGGATATCTGT
GGTAAGCAGTTCCTGCCCCGGCTCAGGGCCAAGAACAGATGGAACAGCTGAATATGGGCCAAACAGGATA
TCTGTGGTAAGCAGTTCCTGCCCCGGCTCAGGGCCAAGAACAGATGGTCCCCAGATGCGGTCCAGCCCTC
AGCAGTTTCTAGAGAACCATCAGATGTTTCCAGGGTGCCCCAAGGACCTGAAATGACCCTGTGCCTTATT
TGAACTAACCAATCAGTTCGCTTCTCGCTTCTGTTCGCGCGCTTCTGCTCCCCGAGCTCAATAAAAGAGC
CCACAACCCCTCACTCGGGGCGCCAGTCCTCCGATTGACTGAGTCGCCCGGGTACCCGTGTATCCAATAA
ACCCTCTTGCAGTTGCATCCGACTTGTGGTCTCGCTGTTCCTTGGGAGGGTCTCCTCTGAGTGATTGACT
ACCCGTCAGCGGGGGTCTTTCATTTGGGGGCTCGTCCGGGATCGGGAGACCCCTGCCCAGGGACCACCGA
CCCACCACCGGGAGGTAAGCTGGCTGCCTCGCGCGTTTCGGTGATGACGGTGAAAACCTCTGACACATGC
AGCTCCCGGAGACGGTCACAGCTTGTCTGTAAGCGGATGCCGGGAGCAGACAAGCCCGTCAGGGCGCGTC
AGCGGGTGTTGGCGGGTGTCGGGGCGCAGCCATGACCCAGTCACGTAGCGATAGCGGAGTGTACTGATAA
CTTCGTATAATGTATGCTATACGAAGTTATTAGGTCTGAAGAGGAGTTTACGTCCAGCCAAGCTAGGGCC
GCGATCCGGAACCCTTAATATAACTTCGTATAATGTATGCTATACGAAGTTATCAGTACTGGCTTAACTA
TGCGGCATCAGAGCAGATTGTACTGAGAGTGCACCATATGCGGTGTGAAATACCGCACAGATGCGTAAGG
AGAAAATACCGCATCAGGCGCTCTTCCGCTTCCTCGCTCACTGACTCGCTGCGCTCGGTCGTTCGGCTGC
GGCGAGCGGTATCAGCTCACTCAAAGGCGGTAATACGGTTATCCACAGAATCAGGGGATAACGCAGGAAA
GAACATGTGAGCAAAAGGCCAGCAAAAGGCCAGGAACCGTAAAAAGGCCGCGTTGCTGGCGTTTTTCCAT
AGGCTCCGCCCCCCTGACGAGCATCACAAAAATCGACGCTCAAGTCAGAGGTGGCGAAACCCGACAGGAC
TATAAAGATACCAGGCGTTTCCCCCTGGAAGCTCCCTCGTGCGCTCTCCTGTTCCGACCCTGCCGCTTAC
CGGATACCTGTCCGCCTTTCTCCCTTCGGGAAGCGTGGCGCTTTCTCATAGCTCACGCTGTAGGTATCTC
AGTTCGGTGTAGGTCGTTCGCTCCAAGCTGGGCTGTGTGCACGAACCCCCCGTTCAGCCCGACCGCTGCG
CCTTATCCGGTAACTATCGTCTTGAGTCCAACCCGGTAAGACACGACTTATCGCCACTGGCAGCAGCCAC
TGGTAACAGGATTAGCAGAGCGAGGTATGTAGGCGGTGCTACAGAGTTCTTGAAGTGGTGGCCTAACTAC
GGCTACACTAGAAGGACAGTATTTGGTATCTGCGCTCTGCTGAAGCCAGTTACCTTCGGAAAAAGAGTTG
GTAGCTCTTGATCCGGCAAACAAACCACCGCTGGTAGCGGTGGTTTTTTTGTTTGCAAGCAGCAGATTAC
GCGCAGAAAAAAAGGATCTCAAGAAGATCCTTTGATCTTTTCTACGGGGTCTGACGCTCAGTGGAACGAA
AACTCACGTTAAGGGATTTTGGTCATGAGATTATCAAAAAGGATCTTCACCTAGATCCTTTTAAATTAAA
AATGAAGTTTTAAATCAATCTAAAGTATATATGAGTAAACTTGGTCTGACAGTTACCAATGCTTAATCAG
TGAGGCACCTATCTCAGCGATCTGTCTATTTCGTTCATCCATAGTTGCCTGACTCCCCGTCGTGTAGATA
ACTACGATACGGGAGGGCTTACCATCTGGCCCCAGTGCTGCAATGATACCGCGAGACCCACGCTCACCGG
CTCCAGATTTATCAGCAATAAACCAGCCAGCCGGAAGGGCCGAGCGCAGAAGTGGTCCTGCAACTTTATC
CGCCTCCATCCAGTCTATTAATTGTTGCCGGGAAGCTAGAGTAAGTAGTTCGCCAGTTAATAGTTTGCGC
AACGTTGTTGCCATTGCTGCAGGCATCGTGGTGTCACGCTCGTCGTTTGGTATGGCTTCATTCAGCTCCG
GTTCCCAACGATCAAGGCGAGTTACATGATCCCCCATGTTGTGCAAAAAAGCGGTTAGCTCCTTCGGTCC
TCCGATCGTTGTCAGAAGTAAGTTGGCCGCAGTGTTATCACTCATGGTTATGGCAGCACTGCATAATTCT
CTTACTGTCATGCCATCCGTAAGATGCTTTTCTGTGACTGGTGAGTACTCAACCAAGTCATTCTGAGAAT
AGTGTATGCGGCGACCGAGTTGCTCTTGCCCGGCGTCAACACGGGATAATACCGCGCCACATAGCAGAAC
TTTAAAAGTGCTCATCATTGGAAAACGTTCTTCGGGGCGAAAACTCTCAAGGATCTTACCGCTGTTGAGA
TCCAGTTCGATGTAACCCACTCGTGCACCCAACTGATCTTCAGCATCTTTTACTTTCACCAGCGTTTCTG
GGTGAGCAAAAACAGGAAGGCAAAATGCCGCAAAAAAGGGAATAAGGGCGACACGGAAATGTTGAATACT
CATACTCTTCCTTTTTCAATATTATTGAAGCATTTATCAGGGTTATTGTCTCATGAGCGGATACATATTT
GAATGTATTTAGAAAAATAAACAAATAGGGGTTCCGCGCACATTTCCCCGAAAAGTGCCACCTGACGTCT
AAGAAACCATTATTATCATGACATTAACCTATAAAAATAGGCGTATCACGAGGCCCTTTCGTCTTCAAGA
ATTGCTAGCAATTGCTAGCAATTGCTAGCAATTCATACCAGATCACCGAAAACTGTCCTCCAAATGTGTC
CCCCTCACACTCCCAAATTCGCGGGCTTCTGCCTCTTAGACCACTCTACCCTATTCCCCACACTCACCGG
AGCCAAAGCCGCGGCCCTTCCGTTTCTTTGCTTTTGAAAGACCCCACCCGTAGGTGGCAAGCTAGCTTAA
GTAACGCCACTTTGCAAGGCATGGAAAAATACATAACTGAGAATAGAAAAGTTCAGATCAAGGTCAGGAA
CAAAGAAACAGCTGAATACCAAACAGGATATCTGTGGTAAGCGGTTCCTGCCCCGGCTCAGGGCCAAGAA
CAGATGAGACAGCTGAGTGATGGGCCAAACAGGATATCTGTGGTAAGCAGTTCCTGCCCCGGCTCGGGGC
CAAGAACAGATGGTCCCCAGATGCGGTCCAGCCCTCAGCAGTTTCTAGTGAATCATCAGATGTTTCCAGG
GTGCCCCAAGGACCTGAAAATGACCCTGTACCTTATTTGAACTAACCAATCAGTTCGCTTCTCGCTTCTG
TTCGCGCGCTTCCGCTCTCCGAGCTCAATAAAAGAGCCCACAACCCCTCACTCGGCGCGCCAGTCTTCCG
ATAGACTGCGTCGCCCGGGTACCCGTATTCCCAATAAAGCCTCTTGCTGTTTGCATCCGAATCGTGGTCT
CGCTGTTCCTTGGGAGGGTCTCCTCTGAGTGATTGACTACCCACGACGGGGGTCTTTCATTTGGGGGCTC
GTCCGGGATTTGGAGACCCCTGCCCAGGGACCACCGACCCACCACCGGGAGGTAAGCTGGCCAGCAACTT
ATCTGTGTCTGTCCGATTGTCTAGTGTCTATGTTTGATGTTATGCGCCTGCGTCTGTACTAGTTAGCTAA
CTAGCTCTGTATCTGGCGGACCCGTGGTGGAACTGACGAGTTCTGAACACCCGGCCGCAACCCTGGGAGA
CGTCCCAGGGACTTTGGGGGCCGTTTTTGTGGCCCGACCTGAGGAAGGGAGTCGATGTGGAATCCGACCC
CGTCAGGATATGTGGTTCTGGTAGGAGACGAGAACCTAAAACAGTTCCCGCCTCCGTCTGAATTTTTGCT
TTCGGTTTGGAACCGAAGCCGCGCGTCTTGTCTGCTGCAGCGCTGCAGCATCGTTCTGTGTTGTCTCTGT
CTGACTGTGTTTCTGTATTTGTCTGAAAATTAGGGCCAGACTGTTACCACTCCCTTAAGTTTGACCTTAG
GTCACTGGAAAGATGTCGAGCGGATCGCTCACAACCAGTCGGTAGATGTCAAGAAGAGACGTTGGGTTAC
CTTCTGCTCTGCAGAATGGCCAACCTTTAACGTCGGATGGCCGCGAGACGGCACCTTTAACCGAGACCTC
ATCACCCAGGTTAAGATCAAGGTCTTTTCACCTGGCCCGCATGGACACCCAGACCAGGTCCCCTACATCG
TGACCTGGGAAGCCTTGGCTTTTGACCCCCCTCCCTGGGTCAAGCCCTTTGTACACCCTAAGCCTCCGCC
TCCTCTTCCTCCATCCGCCCCGTCTCTCCCCCTTGAACCTCCTCGTTCGACCCCGCCTCGATCCTCCCTT
TATCCAGCCCTCACTCCTTCTCTAGGCGCCGGAATGATCCCCCGGGCTGCAGGTCGGCCGCCACGACCGG
TGCCGCCACCATCCCCTGACCCACGCCCCTGACCCCTCACAAGGAGACGACCTTCCATGACCGAGTACAA
GCCCACGGTGCGCCTCGCCACCCGCGACGACGTCCCCCGGGCCGTACGCACCCTCGCCGCCGCGTTCGCC
GACTACCCCGCCACGCGCCACACCGTCGACCCGGACCGCCACATCGAGCGGGTCACCGAGCTGCAAGAAC
TCTTCCTCACGCGCGTCGGGCTCGACATCGGCAAGGTGTGGGTCGCGGACGACGGCGCCGCGGTGGCGGT
CTGGACCACGCCGGAGAGCGTCGAAGCGGGGGCGGTGTTCGCCGAGATCGGCCCGCGCATGGCCGAGTTG
AGCGGTTCCCGGCTGGCCGCGCAGCAACAGATGGAAGGCCTCCTGGCGCCGCACCGGCCCAAGGAGCCCG
CGTGGTTCCTGGCCACCGTCGGCGTCTCGCCCGACCACCAGGGCAAGGGTCTGGGCAGCGCCGTCGTGCT
CCCCGGAGTGGAGGCGGCCGAGCGCGCCGGGGTGCCCGCCTTCCTGGAGACCTCCGCGCCCCGCAACCTC
CCCTTCTACGAGCGGCTCGGCTTCACCGTCACCGCCGACGTCGAGGTGCCCGAAGGACCGCGCACCTGGT
GCATGACCCGCAAGCCCGGTGCCTGACGCCCGCCCCACGACCCGCAGCGCCCGACCGAAAGGAGCGCACG
ACCCCATGGCTCCGACCGAAGCCACCCGGGGCGGCCCCGCCGACCCCGCACCCGCCCCCGAGGCCCACCG
ACTCTAGTAATAGTAATCAATTACGGGGTCATTAGTTCATAGCCCATATATGGAGTTCCG
Features (pLannotate 1.2.2; 23 found; start..end, strand, type, name):
      1..304     +  enhancer       CMV enhancer: human cytomegalovirus immediate early enhancer
    305..508     +  promoter       CMV promoter: human cytomegalovirus (CMV) immediate early promoter
    531..554     +  misc_feature   MCS (fragment): multiple cloning site
    588..1361    +  CDS            Gata3 (fragment): GATA3_MOUSE - Also known as Gata-3. Experimental evidence at protein level: Swiss-Prot protein existence level 1. Transcriptional activator which binds to the enhancer of the T-cell receptor alpha and delta genes. Binds to the consensus sequence 5'-AGATAG-3'. Required for the T-helper 2 (Th2) differentiation process following immune and inflammatory responses. From Mus musculus (Mouse).
   1461..2054    +  LTR            LTR: long terminal repeat from Moloney murine leukemia virus
   2123..2163    +  CDS            rop (fragment): Rop protein, which maintains plasmids at low copy number; rop
   2265..2303    +  misc_feature   bom (fragment): basis of mobility region from pBR322
   2307..2340    -  protein_bind   loxP: Cre-mediated recombination occurs in the 8-bp core sequence (GCATACAT). Cre recombinase
   2400..2433    -  protein_bind   loxP: Cre-mediated recombination occurs in the 8-bp core sequence (GCATACAT). Cre recombinase
   2437..2538    +  misc_feature   bom (fragment): basis of mobility region from pBR322
   2724..3312    -  rep_origin     ori: high-copy-number ColE1/pMB1/pBR322/pUC origin of replication
   3483..4343    -  CDS            AmpR: β-lactamase; bla; confers resistance to ampicillin, carbenicillin, and related antibiotics
   4344..4448    -  promoter       AmpR promoter: bla
   4725..4832    +  LTR            3' LTR (ΔU3) (fragment): self-inactivating 3' long terminal repeat (LTR) from Moloney murine leukemia virus
   4849..4906    +  LTR            LTR (fragment): long terminal repeat from Moloney murine leukemia virus
   4920..4983    +  LTR            LTR (fragment): long terminal repeat from Moloney murine leukemia virus
   5136..5311    +  LTR            5' LTR (truncated): truncated long terminal repeat from Moloney murine sarcoma virus
   5433..5707    +  misc_feature   MESV Ψ (fragment): packaging signal of murine embryonic stem cell virus
   5774..6190    +  CDS            gag (truncated): truncated Moloney murine leukemia virus (MMLV) gag gene lacking the start codon
   6196..6213    +  misc_feature   MCS (fragment): pBluescript multiple cloning site
   6287..6886    +  CDS            PuroR: puromycin N-acetyltransferase; pac from Streptomyces alboniger; confers resistance to puromycin
   6936..7001    +  CDS            dmpM (fragment): DMPM_STRAD - Protein inferred from homology: Swiss-Prot protein existence level 3. From Streptomyces alboniger.
   7008..7060    +  enhancer       CMV enhancer (fragment): human cytomegalovirus immediate early enhancer
