[The description below was written by a language model from this plasmid's Addgene catalogue record and pLannotate feature annotations shown in this document.]
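Description:
pLPCX2-HA-GATA3 N1(1-259) is a Moloney murine leukemia virus-type gammaretroviral expression vector for stable delivery of an N-terminal fragment of mouse GATA3 into mammalian cells. The catalogue lists the backbone as Clontech pLNCX2, but the plasmid name, the puromycin marker and the annotated PuroR gene fit an LPCX-style layout instead. The listed total size of 6,100 bp is the same as the backbone size and is smaller than the 7,060 nt sequenced record. In bacteria the plasmid is maintained through a ColE1/pMB1-family origin and selected with ampicillin via the β-lactamase gene. The record describes it as low copy and recommends a recombination-deficient strain, as is usual for plasmids carrying repeated LTRs.

The viral unit begins with a 5' LTR, followed by a packaging signal (Ψ) that extends into a truncated gag region lacking its start codon, which helps package the genomic RNA. Next comes the puromycin N-acetyltransferase gene, which has no annotated promoter of its own and is presumably expressed from the LTR. An internal human CMV immediate-early enhancer/promoter then drives the insert, and the 3' LTR closes the unit. The insert, cloned between BglII and EcoRI, encodes residues 1–259 of mouse GATA3 with an N-terminal HA epitope tag for detection. Two loxP sites are annotated in the bacterial backbone outside the viral unit, and the record gives no function for them.

Because the vector lacks functional gag, pol and env genes, it must be packaged in cells that supply them. Transduced cells can then be selected with puromycin. The associated study concerns GATA3 and Smad4 in fascin expression and breast cancer cell invasion, so this truncation probably served in domain mapping, though the record states only mammalian expression.
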