Addgene plasmid #89830: pLPCX2-HA-GATA3 N1(1-259)
Purpose: Express GATA3 N1 in mammalian cells
Depositing lab: Shengyu Yang. Depositing organization: H. Lee Moffitt Cancer Center and Research Institute. Publication: GATA3 transcription factor abrogates Smad4 transcription factor-mediated fascin overexpression, invadopodium formation, and breast cancer cell invasion. Sun J, He H, Pillai S, Xiong Y, Challa S, Xu L, Chellappan S, Yang S. J Biol Chem. 2013 Dec 27;288(52):36971-82. doi: 10.1074/jbc.M113.506535. Epub 2013 Nov 14. PubMed 24235142.
Backbone
  Vector backbone: pLNCX2
  Backbone manufacturer: Clontech
  Backbone size w/o insert (bp): 6100
  Total vector size (bp): 6100
  Vector type: Retroviral
  Selectable markers: Puromycin
Growth in bacteria
  Bacterial resistance: Ampicillin, 100 μg/mL
  Growth temperature: 37°C
  Growth strain: NEB Stable
  Copy number: Low Copy
Gene/Insert
  Gene/Insert name: Gata3
  Species: M. musculus (mouse)
  Insert size (bp): 780
  Mutation: N1 (AA 1-259)
  GenBank ID: NM_008091.3
  Entrez Gene: Gata3 (a.k.a. Gata-3, jal)
  Promoter: CMV
  Tag / fusion protein: HA (N terminal on insert)
  Cloning method: Restriction Enzyme; 5′ cloning site BglII (not destroyed); 3′ cloning site EcoRI (not destroyed)
  Sequencing primers: 5′ AAA AGATCT ATG GAC TACCCTTATGATGTGCCGGATTATGCC gaggtgactgcggaccag; 3′ GGCC GAATTC CTA attcattttatggtagagtccg
Terms and licenses: Academic/Nonprofit Terms; Industry Terms: Not Available to Industry
How to cite: pLPCX2-HA-GATA3 N1(1-259) was a gift from Shengyu Yang (Addgene plasmid # 89830 ; http://n2t.net/addgene:89830 ; RRID:Addgene_89830)
